>Addgene plasmid #127338 | Cdk13_intron3_sg3_pX458 | depositor full sequence | sequence record 243520 | Cdk13_intron3_sg3_pX458 sequence 9291 bps
GAGGGCCTATTTCCCATGATTCCTTCATATTTGCATATACGATACAAGGCTGTTAGAGAGATAATTGGAA
TTAATTTGACTGTAAACACAAAGATATTAGTACAAAATACGTGACGTAGAAAGTAATAATTTCTTGGGTA
GTTTGCAGTTTTAAAATTATGTTTTAAAATGGACTATCATATGCTTACCGTAACTTGAAAGTATTTCGAT
TTCTTGGCTTTATATATCTTGTGGAAAGGACGAAACACCGAAGACACTAATCTATCATTAGTTTTAGAGC
TAGAAATAGCAAGTTAAAATAAGGCTAGTCCGTTATCAACTTGAAAAAGTGGCACCGAGTCGGTGCTTTT
TTGTTTTAGAGCTAGAAATAGCAAGTTAAAATAAGGCTAGTCCGTTTTTAGCGCGTGCGCCAATTCTGCA
GACAAATGGCTCTAGAGGTACCCGTTACATAACTTACGGTAAATGGCCCGCCTGGCTGACCGCCCAACGA
CCCCCGCCCATTGACGTCAATAGTAACGCCAATAGGGACTTTCCATTGACGTCAATGGGTGGAGTATTTA
CGGTAAACTGCCCACTTGGCAGTACATCAAGTGTATCATATGCCAAGTACGCCCCCTATTGACGTCAATG
ACGGTAAATGGCCCGCCTGGCATTGTGCCCAGTACATGACCTTATGGGACTTTCCTACTTGGCAGTACAT
CTACGTATTAGTCATCGCTATTACCATGGTCGAGGTGAGCCCCACGTTCTGCTTCACTCTCCCCATCTCC
CCCCCCTCCCCACCCCCAATTTTGTATTTATTTATTTTTTAATTATTTTGTGCAGCGATGGGGGCGGGGG
GGGGGGGGGGGCGCGCGCCAGGCGGGGCGGGGCGGGGCGAGGGGCGGGGCGGGGCGAGGCGGAGAGGTGC
GGCGGCAGCCAATCAGAGCGGCGCGCTCCGAAAGTTTCCTTTTATGGCGAGGCGGCGGCGGCGGCGGCCC
TATAAAAAGCGAAGCGCGCGGCGGGCGGGAGTCGCTGCGCGCTGCCTTCGCCCCGTGCCCCGCTCCGCCG
CCGCCTCGCGCCGCCCGCCCCGGCTCTGACTGACCGCGTTACTCCCACAGGTGAGCGGGCGGGACGGCCC
TTCTCCTCCGGGCTGTAATTAGCTGAGCAAGAGGTAAGGGTTTAAGGGATGGTTGGTTGGTGGGGTATTA
ATGTTTAATTACCTGGAGCACCTGCCTGAAATCACTTTTTTTCAGGTTGGACCGGTGCCACCATGGACTA
TAAGGACCACGACGGAGACTACAAGGATCATGATATTGATTACAAAGACGATGACGATAAGATGGCCCCA
AAGAAGAAGCGGAAGGTCGGTATCCACGGAGTCCCAGCAGCCGACAAGAAGTACAGCATCGGCCTGGACA
TCGGCACCAACTCTGTGGGCTGGGCCGTGATCACCGACGAGTACAAGGTGCCCAGCAAGAAATTCAAGGT
GCTGGGCAACACCGACCGGCACAGCATCAAGAAGAACCTGATCGGAGCCCTGCTGTTCGACAGCGGCGAA
ACAGCCGAGGCCACCCGGCTGAAGAGAACCGCCAGAAGAAGATACACCAGACGGAAGAACCGGATCTGCT
ATCTGCAAGAGATCTTCAGCAACGAGATGGCCAAGGTGGACGACAGCTTCTTCCACAGACTGGAAGAGTC
CTTCCTGGTGGAAGAGGATAAGAAGCACGAGCGGCACCCCATCTTCGGCAACATCGTGGACGAGGTGGCC
TACCACGAGAAGTACCCCACCATCTACCACCTGAGAAAGAAACTGGTGGACAGCACCGACAAGGCCGACC
TGCGGCTGATCTATCTGGCCCTGGCCCACATGATCAAGTTCCGGGGCCACTTCCTGATCGAGGGCGACCT
GAACCCCGACAACAGCGACGTGGACAAGCTGTTCATCCAGCTGGTGCAGACCTACAACCAGCTGTTCGAG
GAAAACCCCATCAACGCCAGCGGCGTGGACGCCAAGGCCATCCTGTCTGCCAGACTGAGCAAGAGCAGAC
GGCTGGAAAATCTGATCGCCCAGCTGCCCGGCGAGAAGAAGAATGGCCTGTTCGGAAACCTGATTGCCCT
GAGCCTGGGCCTGACCCCCAACTTCAAGAGCAACTTCGACCTGGCCGAGGATGCCAAACTGCAGCTGAGC
AAGGACACCTACGACGACGACCTGGACAACCTGCTGGCCCAGATCGGCGACCAGTACGCCGACCTGTTTC
TGGCCGCCAAGAACCTGTCCGACGCCATCCTGCTGAGCGACATCCTGAGAGTGAACACCGAGATCACCAA
GGCCCCCCTGAGCGCCTCTATGATCAAGAGATACGACGAGCACCACCAGGACCTGACCCTGCTGAAAGCT
CTCGTGCGGCAGCAGCTGCCTGAGAAGTACAAAGAGATTTTCTTCGACCAGAGCAAGAACGGCTACGCCG
GCTACATTGACGGCGGAGCCAGCCAGGAAGAGTTCTACAAGTTCATCAAGCCCATCCTGGAAAAGATGGA
CGGCACCGAGGAACTGCTCGTGAAGCTGAACAGAGAGGACCTGCTGCGGAAGCAGCGGACCTTCGACAAC
GGCAGCATCCCCCACCAGATCCACCTGGGAGAGCTGCACGCCATTCTGCGGCGGCAGGAAGATTTTTACC
CATTCCTGAAGGACAACCGGGAAAAGATCGAGAAGATCCTGACCTTCCGCATCCCCTACTACGTGGGCCC
TCTGGCCAGGGGAAACAGCAGATTCGCCTGGATGACCAGAAAGAGCGAGGAAACCATCACCCCCTGGAAC
TTCGAGGAAGTGGTGGACAAGGGCGCTTCCGCCCAGAGCTTCATCGAGCGGATGACCAACTTCGATAAGA
ACCTGCCCAACGAGAAGGTGCTGCCCAAGCACAGCCTGCTGTACGAGTACTTCACCGTGTATAACGAGCT
GACCAAAGTGAAATACGTGACCGAGGGAATGAGAAAGCCCGCCTTCCTGAGCGGCGAGCAGAAAAAGGCC
ATCGTGGACCTGCTGTTCAAGACCAACCGGAAAGTGACCGTGAAGCAGCTGAAAGAGGACTACTTCAAGA
AAATCGAGTGCTTCGACTCCGTGGAAATCTCCGGCGTGGAAGATCGGTTCAACGCCTCCCTGGGCACATA
CCACGATCTGCTGAAAATTATCAAGGACAAGGACTTCCTGGACAATGAGGAAAACGAGGACATTCTGGAA
GATATCGTGCTGACCCTGACACTGTTTGAGGACAGAGAGATGATCGAGGAACGGCTGAAAACCTATGCCC
ACCTGTTCGACGACAAAGTGATGAAGCAGCTGAAGCGGCGGAGATACACCGGCTGGGGCAGGCTGAGCCG
GAAGCTGATCAACGGCATCCGGGACAAGCAGTCCGGCAAGACAATCCTGGATTTCCTGAAGTCCGACGGC
TTCGCCAACAGAAACTTCATGCAGCTGATCCACGACGACAGCCTGACCTTTAAAGAGGACATCCAGAAAG
CCCAGGTGTCCGGCCAGGGCGATAGCCTGCACGAGCACATTGCCAATCTGGCCGGCAGCCCCGCCATTAA
GAAGGGCATCCTGCAGACAGTGAAGGTGGTGGACGAGCTCGTGAAAGTGATGGGCCGGCACAAGCCCGAG
AACATCGTGATCGAAATGGCCAGAGAGAACCAGACCACCCAGAAGGGACAGAAGAACAGCCGCGAGAGAA
TGAAGCGGATCGAAGAGGGCATCAAAGAGCTGGGCAGCCAGATCCTGAAAGAACACCCCGTGGAAAACAC
CCAGCTGCAGAACGAGAAGCTGTACCTGTACTACCTGCAGAATGGGCGGGATATGTACGTGGACCAGGAA
CTGGACATCAACCGGCTGTCCGACTACGATGTGGACCATATCGTGCCTCAGAGCTTTCTGAAGGACGACT
CCATCGACAACAAGGTGCTGACCAGAAGCGACAAGAACCGGGGCAAGAGCGACAACGTGCCCTCCGAAGA
GGTCGTGAAGAAGATGAAGAACTACTGGCGGCAGCTGCTGAACGCCAAGCTGATTACCCAGAGAAAGTTC
GACAATCTGACCAAGGCCGAGAGAGGCGGCCTGAGCGAACTGGATAAGGCCGGCTTCATCAAGAGACAGC
TGGTGGAAACCCGGCAGATCACAAAGCACGTGGCACAGATCCTGGACTCCCGGATGAACACTAAGTACGA
CGAGAATGACAAGCTGATCCGGGAAGTGAAAGTGATCACCCTGAAGTCCAAGCTGGTGTCCGATTTCCGG
AAGGATTTCCAGTTTTACAAAGTGCGCGAGATCAACAACTACCACCACGCCCACGACGCCTACCTGAACG
CCGTCGTGGGAACCGCCCTGATCAAAAAGTACCCTAAGCTGGAAAGCGAGTTCGTGTACGGCGACTACAA
GGTGTACGACGTGCGGAAGATGATCGCCAAGAGCGAGCAGGAAATCGGCAAGGCTACCGCCAAGTACTTC
TTCTACAGCAACATCATGAACTTTTTCAAGACCGAGATTACCCTGGCCAACGGCGAGATCCGGAAGCGGC
CTCTGATCGAGACAAACGGCGAAACCGGGGAGATCGTGTGGGATAAGGGCCGGGATTTTGCCACCGTGCG
GAAAGTGCTGAGCATGCCCCAAGTGAATATCGTGAAAAAGACCGAGGTGCAGACAGGCGGCTTCAGCAAA
GAGTCTATCCTGCCCAAGAGGAACAGCGATAAGCTGATCGCCAGAAAGAAGGACTGGGACCCTAAGAAGT
ACGGCGGCTTCGACAGCCCCACCGTGGCCTATTCTGTGCTGGTGGTGGCCAAAGTGGAAAAGGGCAAGTC
CAAGAAACTGAAGAGTGTGAAAGAGCTGCTGGGGATCACCATCATGGAAAGAAGCAGCTTCGAGAAGAAT
CCCATCGACTTTCTGGAAGCCAAGGGCTACAAAGAAGTGAAAAAGGACCTGATCATCAAGCTGCCTAAGT
ACTCCCTGTTCGAGCTGGAAAACGGCCGGAAGAGAATGCTGGCCTCTGCCGGCGAACTGCAGAAGGGAAA
CGAACTGGCCCTGCCCTCCAAATATGTGAACTTCCTGTACCTGGCCAGCCACTATGAGAAGCTGAAGGGC
TCCCCCGAGGATAATGAGCAGAAACAGCTGTTTGTGGAACAGCACAAGCACTACCTGGACGAGATCATCG
AGCAGATCAGCGAGTTCTCCAAGAGAGTGATCCTGGCCGACGCTAATCTGGACAAAGTGCTGTCCGCCTA
CAACAAGCACCGGGATAAGCCCATCAGAGAGCAGGCCGAGAATATCATCCACCTGTTTACCCTGACCAAT
CTGGGAGCCCCTGCCGCCTTCAAGTACTTTGACACCACCATCGACCGGAAGAGGTACACCAGCACCAAAG
AGGTGCTGGACGCCACCCTGATCCACCAGAGCATCACCGGCCTGTACGAGACACGGATCGACCTGTCTCA
GCTGGGAGGCGACAAAAGGCCGGCGGCCACGAAAAAGGCCGGCCAGGCAAAAAAGAAAAAGGAATTCGGC
AGTGGAGAGGGCAGAGGAAGTCTGCTAACATGCGGTGACGTCGAGGAGAATCCTGGCCCAGTGAGCAAGG
GCGAGGAGCTGTTCACCGGGGTGGTGCCCATCCTGGTCGAGCTGGACGGCGACGTAAACGGCCACAAGTT
CAGCGTGTCCGGCGAGGGCGAGGGCGATGCCACCTACGGCAAGCTGACCCTGAAGTTCATCTGCACCACC
GGCAAGCTGCCCGTGCCCTGGCCCACCCTCGTGACCACCCTGACCTACGGCGTGCAGTGCTTCAGCCGCT
ACCCCGACCACATGAAGCAGCACGACTTCTTCAAGTCCGCCATGCCCGAAGGCTACGTCCAGGAGCGCAC
CATCTTCTTCAAGGACGACGGCAACTACAAGACCCGCGCCGAGGTGAAGTTCGAGGGCGACACCCTGGTG
AACCGCATCGAGCTGAAGGGCATCGACTTCAAGGAGGACGGCAACATCCTGGGGCACAAGCTGGAGTACA
ACTACAACAGCCACAACGTCTATATCATGGCCGACAAGCAGAAGAACGGCATCAAGGTGAACTTCAAGAT
CCGCCACAACATCGAGGACGGCAGCGTGCAGCTCGCCGACCACTACCAGCAGAACACCCCCATCGGCGAC
GGCCCCGTGCTGCTGCCCGACAACCACTACCTGAGCACCCAGTCCGCCCTGAGCAAAGACCCCAACGAGA
AGCGCGATCACATGGTCCTGCTGGAGTTCGTGACCGCCGCCGGGATCACTCTCGGCATGGACGAGCTGTA
CAAGGAATTCTAACTAGAGCTCGCTGATCAGCCTCGACTGTGCCTTCTAGTTGCCAGCCATCTGTTGTTT
GCCCCTCCCCCGTGCCTTCCTTGACCCTGGAAGGTGCCACTCCCACTGTCCTTTCCTAATAAAATGAGGA
AATTGCATCGCATTGTCTGAGTAGGTGTCATTCTATTCTGGGGGGTGGGGTGGGGCAGGACAGCAAGGGG
GAGGATTGGGAAGAGAATAGCAGGCATGCTGGGGAGCGGCCGCAGGAACCCCTAGTGATGGAGTTGGCCA
CTCCCTCTCTGCGCGCTCGCTCGCTCACTGAGGCCGGGCGACCAAAGGTCGCCCGACGCCCGGGCTTTGC
CCGGGCGGCCTCAGTGAGCGAGCGAGCGCGCAGCTGCCTGCAGGGGCGCCTGATGCGGTATTTTCTCCTT
ACGCATCTGTGCGGTATTTCACACCGCATA
[95 nt withheld, positions 6751-6845]
T
[46 nt withheld, positions 6847-6892]
C
[141 nt withheld, positions 6894-7034]
CCTTTGACGTTGGAGTCCACGTTCTTT
[37 nt withheld, positions 7062-7098]
ACTCTATCTCGGGCTATTCTTTTGATTTATAAGGGATTTTGCCGATTTCGGTCTATTGGTTAAAAAATGA
GCTGATTTAACAAAAATTTAACGCGAATTTTAACAAAATATTAACGTTTACAATTTTATGGTGCACTCTC
AGTACAATCTGCTCTGATGCCGCATAGTTAAGCCAGCCCCGACACCCGCCAACACCCGCTGACGCGCCCT
GACGGGCTTGTCTGCTCCCGGCATCCGCTTACAGACAAGCTGTGACCGTCTCCGGGAGCTGCATGTGTCA
GAGGTTTTCACCGTCATCACCGAAACGCGCGAGACGAAAGGGCCTCGTGATACGCCTATTTTTATAGGTT
AATGTCATGATAATAATGGTTTCTTAGACGTCAGGTGGCACTTTTCGGGGAAATGTGCGCGGAACCCCTA
TTTGTTTATTTTTCTAAATACATTCAAATATGTATCCGCTCATGAGACAATAACCCTGATAAATGCTTCA
ATAATATTGAAAAAGGAAGAGTATGAGTATTCAACATTTCCGTGTCGCCCTTATTCCCTTTTTTGCGGCA
TTTTGCCTTCCTGTTTTTGCTCACCCAGAAACGCTGGTGAAAGTAAAAGATGCTGAAGATCAGTTGGGTG
CACGAGTGGGTTACATCGAACTGGATCTCAACAGCGGTAAGATCCTTGAGAGTTTTCGCCCCGAAGAACG
TTTTCCAATGATGAGCACTTTTAAAGTTCTGCTATGTGGCGCGGTATTATCCCGTATTGACGCCGGGCAA
GAGCAACTCGGTCGCCGCATACACTATTCTCAGAATGACTTGGTTGAGTACTCACCAGTCACAGAAAAGC
ATCTTACGGATGGCATGACAGTAAGAGAATTATGCAGTGCTGCCATAACCATGAGTGATAACACTGCGGC
CAACTTACTTCTGACAACGATCGGAGGACCGAAGGAGCTAACCGCTTTTTTGCACAACATGGGGGATCAT
GTAACTCGCCTTGATCGTTGGGAACCGGAGCTGAATGAAGCCATACCAAACGACGAGCGTGACACCACGA
TGCCTGTAGCAATGGCAACAACGTTGCGCAAACTATTAACTGGCGAACTACTTACTCTAGCTTCCCGGCA
ACAATTAATAGACTGGATGGAGGCGGATAAAGTTGCAGGACCACTTCTGCGCTCGGCCCTTCCGGCTGGC
TGGTTTATTGCTGATAAATCTGGAGCCGGTGAGCGTGGAAGCCGCGGTATCATTGCAGCACTGGGGCCAG
ATGGTAAGCCCTCCCGTATCGTAGTTATCTACACGACGGGGAGTCAGGCAACTATGGATGAACGAAATAG
ACAGATCGCTGAGATAGGTGCCTCACTGATTAAGCATTGGTAACTGTCAGACCAAGTTTACTCATATATA
CTTTAGATTGATTTAAAACTTCATTTTTAATTTAAAAGGATCTAGGTGAAGATCCTTTTTGATAATCTCA
TGACCAAAATCCCTTAACGTGAGTTTTCGTTCCACTGAGCGTCAGACCCCGTAGAAAAGATCAAAGGATC
TTCTTGAGATCCTTTTTTTCTGCGCGTAATCTGCTGCTTGCAAACAAAAAAACCACCGCTACCAGCGGTG
GTTTGTTTGCCGGATCAAGAGCTACCAACTCTTTTTCCGAAGGTAACTGGCTTCAGCAGAGCGCAGATAC
CAAATACTGTTCTTCTAGTGTAGCCGTAGTTAGGCCACCACTTCAAGAACTCTGTAGCACCGCCTACATA
CCTCGCTCTGCTAATCCTGTTACCAGTGGCTGCTGCCAGTGGCGATAAGTCGTGTCTTACCGGGTTGGAC
TCAAGACGATAGTTACCGGATAAGGCGCAGCGGTCGGGCTGAACGGGGGGTTCGTGCACACAGCCCAGCT
TGGAGCGAACGACCTACACCGAACTGAGATACCTACAGCGTGAGCTATGAGAAAGCGCCACGCTTCCCGA
AGGGAGAAAGGCGGACAGGTATCCGGTAAGCGGCAGGGTCGGAACAGGAGAGCGCACGAGGGAGCTTCCA
GGGGGAAACGCCTGGTATCTTTATAGTCCTGTCGGGTTTCGCCACCTCTGACTTGAGCGTCGATTTTTGT
GATGCTCGTCAGGGGGGCGGAGCCTATGGAAAAACGCCAGCAACGCGGCCTTTTTACGGTTCCTGGCCTT
TTGCTGGCCTTTTGCTCACATGT
Features (pLannotate 1.2.2; 19 found; start..end, strand, type, name):
      1..241     +  promoter       U6 promoter: RNA polymerase III promoter for human U6 snRNA
    271..346     +  misc_RNA       gRNA scaffold: guide RNA scaffold for the Streptococcus pyogenes CRISPR/Cas9 system
    353..396     +  misc_RNA       gRNA scaffold (fragment): guide RNA scaffold for the Streptococcus pyogenes CRISPR/Cas9 system
    443..728     +  enhancer       CMV enhancer: human cytomegalovirus immediate early enhancer; contains an 18-bp deletion relative to the standard CMV enhancer
    730..1007    +  promoter       chicken β-actin promoter: No description available
   1008..1235    +  intron         hybrid intron: hybrid between chicken β-actin (CBA) and minute virus of mice (MMV) introns (Gray et al., 2011)
   1373..2974    +  CDS            Cas9(N): N-terminal portion of Streptococcus pyogenes Cas9 (Zetsche et al., 2015)
   2975..5473    +  CDS            Cas9(C): C-terminal portion of Streptococcus pyogenes Cas9 (Zetsche et al., 2015)
   5474..5521    +  CDS            nucleoplasmin NLS: bipartite nuclear localization signal from nucleoplasmin
   5591..6304    +  CDS            EGFP: EGFP is a basic (constitutively fluorescent) green fluorescent protein published in 1996, derived from Aequorea victoria. It is reported to be a rapidly-maturing weak dimer with moderate acid sensitivity.
   6338..6449    +  polyA_signal   bGH poly(A) signal: bovine growth hormone polyadenylation signal
   6554..6694    +  repeat_region  AAV2 ITR: inverted terminal repeat of adeno-associated virus serotype 2 inverted
   6699..6750    -  misc_feature   bom (fragment): basis of mobility region from pBR322
   6769..7224    +  rep_origin     f1 ori (sequence partly withheld): f1 bacteriophage origin of replication; arrow indicates direction of (+) strand synthesis
   7225..7274    -  misc_feature   bom (fragment): basis of mobility region from pBR322
   7376..7411    -  CDS            rop (fragment): Rop protein, which maintains plasmids at low copy number; rop
   7506..7610    +  promoter       AmpR promoter: bla
   7611..8471    +  CDS            AmpR: β-lactamase; bla; confers resistance to ampicillin, carbenicillin, and related antibiotics
   8642..9230    +  rep_origin     ori: high-copy-number ColE1/pMB1/pBR322/pUC origin of replication
