>Addgene plasmid #127338 | Cdk13_intron3_sg3_pX458 | addgene full sequence | sequence record 246591 | Addgene NGS Result
GAGGGCCTATTTCCCATGATTCCTTCATATTTGCATATACGATACAAGGCTGTTAGAGAGATAATTGGAA
TTAATTTGACTGTAAACACAAAGATATTAGTACAAAATACGTGACGTAGAAAGTAATAATTTCTTGGGTA
GTTTGCAGTTTTAAAATTATGTTTTAAAATGGACTATCATATGCTTACCGTAACTTGAAAGTATTTCGAT
TTCTTGGCTTTATATATCTTGTGGAAAGGACGAAACACCGAAGACACTAATCTATCATTAGTTTTAGAGC
TAGAAATAGCAAGTTAAAATAAGGCTAGTCCGTTATCAACTTGAAAAAGTGGCACCGAGTCGGTGCTTTT
TTGTTTTAGAGCTAGAAATAGCAAGTTAAAATAAGGCTAGTCCGTTTTTAGCGCGTGCGCCAATTCTGCA
GACAAATGGCTCTAGAGGTACCCGTTACATAACTTACGGTAAATGGCCCGCCTGGCTGACCGCCCAACGA
CCCCCGCCCATTGACGTCAATAGTAACGCCAATAGGGACTTTCCATTGACGTCAATGGGTGGAGTATTTA
CGGTAAACTGCCCACTTGGCAGTACATCAAGTGTATCATATGCCAAGTACGCCCCCTATTGACGTCAATG
ACGGTAAATGGCCCGCCTGGCATTGTGCCCAGTACATGACCTTATGGGACTTTCCTACTTGGCAGTACAT
CTACGTATTAGTCATCGCTATTACCATGGTCGAGGTGAGCCCCACGTTCTGCTTCACTCTCCCCATCTCC
CCCCCCTCCCCACCCCCAATTTTGTATTTATTTATTTTTTAATTATTTTGTGCAGCGATGGGGGCGGGGG
GGGGGGGGGGGCGCGCGCCRGGSGGGGGGGGGGGGGGSGGGGGGSGGGGSGGGGSGAGGCGGAGAGGTGC
GGCGGCAGCCAATCAGAGCGGCGCGCTCCGAAAGTTTCCTTTTATGGCGAGGCGGCGGCGGCGGCGGCCC
TATAAAAAGCGAAGCGCGCGGCGGGCGGGAGTCGCTGCGCGCTGCCTTCGCCCCGTGCCCCGCTCCGCCG
CCGCCTCGCGCCGCCCGCCCCGGCTCTGACTGACCGCGTTACTCCCACAGGTGAGCGGGCGGGACGGCCC
TTCTCCTCCGGGCTGTAATTAGCTGAGCAAGAGGTAAGGGTTTAAGGGATGGTTGGTTGGTGGGGTATTA
ATGTTTAATTACCTGGAGCACCTGCCTGAAATCACTTTTTTTCAGGTTGGACCGGTGCCACCATGGACTA
TAAGGACCACGACGGAGACTACAAGGATCATGATATTGATTACAAAGACGATGACGATAAGATGGCCCCA
AAGAAGAAGCGGAAGGTCGGTATCCACGGAGTCCCAGCAGCCGACAAGAAGTACAGCATCGGCCTGGACA
TCGGCACCAACTCTGTGGGCTGGGCCGTGATCACCGACGAGTACAAGGTGCCCAGCAAGAAATTCAAGGT
GCTGGGCAACACCGACCGGCACAGCATCAAGAAGAACCTGATCGGAGCCCTGCTGTTCGACAGCGGCGAA
ACAGCCGAGGCCACCCGGCTGAAGAGAACCGCCAGAAGAAGATACACCAGACGGAAGAACCGGATCTGCT
ATCTGCAAGAGATCTTCAGCAACGAGATGGCCAAGGTGGACGACAGCTTCTTCCACAGACTGGAAGAGTC
CTTCCTGGTGGAAGAGGATAAGAAGCACGAGCGGCACCCCATCTTCGGCAACATCGTGGACGAGGTGGCC
TACCACGAGAAGTACCCCACCATCTACCACCTGAGAAAGAAACTGGTGGACAGCACCGACAAGGCCGACC
TGCGGCTGATCTATCTGGCCCTGGCCCACATGATCAAGTTCCGGGGCCACTTCCTGATCGAGGGCGACCT
GAACCCCGACAACAGCGACGTGGACAAGCTGTTCATCCAGCTGGTGCAGACCTACAACCAGCTGTTCGAG
GAAAACCCCATCAACGCCAGCGGCGTGGACGCCAAGGCCATCCTGTCTGCCAGACTGAGCAAGAGCAGAC
GGCTGGAAAATCTGATCGCCCAGCTGCCCGGCGAGAAGAAGAATGGCCTGTTCGGAAACCTGATTGCCCT
GAGCCTGGGCCTGACCCCCAACTTCAAGAGCAACTTCGACCTGGCCGAGGATGCCAAACTGCAGCTGAGC
AAGGACACCTACGACGACGACCTGGACAACCTGCTGGCCCAGATCGGCGACCAGTACGCCGACCTGTTTC
TGGCCGCCAAGAACCTGTCCGACGCCATCCTGCTGAGCGACATCCTGAGAGTGAACACCGAGATCACCAA
GGCCCCCCTGAGCGCCTCTATGATCAAGAGATACGACGAGCACCACCAGGACCTGACCCTGCTGAAAGCT
CTCGTGCGGCAGCAGCTGCCTGAGAAGTACAAAGAGATTTTCTTCGACCAGAGCAAGAACGGCTACGCCG
GCTACATTGACGGCGGAGCCAGCCAGGAAGAGTTCTACAAGTTCATCAAGCCCATCCTGGAAAAGATGGA
CGGCACCGAGGAACTGCTCGTGAAGCTGAACAGAGAGGACCTGCTGCGGAAGCAGCGGACCTTCGACAAC
GGCAGCATCCCCCACCAGATCCACCTGGGAGAGCTGCACGCCATTCTGCGGCGGCAGGAAGATTTTTACC
CATTCCTGAAGGACAACCGGGAAAAGATCGAGAAGATCCTGACCTTCCGCATCCCCTACTACGTGGGCCC
TCTGGCCAGGGGAAACAGCAGATTCGCCTGGATGACCAGAAAGAGCGAGGAAACCATCACCCCCTGGAAC
TTCGAGGAAGTGGTGGACAAGGGCGCTTCCGCCCAGAGCTTCATCGAGCGGATGACCAACTTCGATAAGA
ACCTGCCCAACGAGAAGGTGCTGCCCAAGCACAGCCTGCTGTACGAGTACTTCACCGTGTATAACGAGCT
GACCAAAGTGAAATACGTGACCGAGGGAATGAGAAAGCCCGCCTTCCTGAGCGGCGAGCAGAAAAAGGCC
ATCGTGGACCTGCTGTTCAAGACCAACCGGAAAGTGACCGTGAAGCAGCTGAAAGAGGACTACTTCAAGA
AAATCGAGTGCTTCGACTCCGTGGAAATCTCCGGCGTGGAAGATCGGTTCAACGCCTCCCTGGGCACATA
CCACGATCTGCTGAAAATTATCAAGGACAAGGACTTCCTGGACAATGAGGAAAACGAGGACATTCTGGAA
GATATCGTGCTGACCCTGACACTGTTTGAGGACAGAGAGATGATCGAGGAACGGCTGAAAACCTATGCCC
ACCTGTTCGACGACAAAGTGATGAAGCAGCTGAAGCGGCGGAGATACACCGGCTGGGGCAGGCTGAGCCG
GAAGCTGATCAACGGCATCCGGGACAAGCAGTCCGGCAAGACAATCCTGGATTTCCTGAAGTCCGACGGC
TTCGCCAACAGAAACTTCATGCAGCTGATCCACGACGACAGCCTGACCTTTAAAGAGGACATCCAGAAAG
CCCAGGTGTCCGGCCAGGGCGATAGCCTGCACGAGCACATTGCCAATCTGGCCGGCAGCCCCGCCATTAA
GAAGGGCATCCTGCAGACAGTGAAGGTGGTGGACGAGCTCGTGAAAGTGATGGGCCGGCACAAGCCCGAG
AACATCGTGATCGAAATGGCCAGAGAGAACCAGACCACCCAGAAGGGACAGAAGAACAGCCGCGAGAGAA
TGAAGCGGATCGAAGAGGGCATCAAAGAGCTGGGCAGCCAGATCCTGAAAGAACACCCCGTGGAAAACAC
CCAGCTGCAGAACGAGAAGCTGTACCTGTACTACCTGCAGAATGGGCGGGATATGTACGTGGACCAGGAA
CTGGACATCAACCGGCTGTCCGACTACGATGTGGACCATATCGTGCCTCAGAGCTTTCTGAAGGACGACT
CCATCGACAACAAGGTGCTGACCAGAAGCGACAAGAACCGGGGCAAGAGCGACAACGTGCCCTCCGAAGA
GGTCGTGAAGAAGATGAAGAACTACTGGCGGCAGCTGCTGAACGCCAAGCTGATTACCCAGAGAAAGTTC
GACAATCTGACCAAGGCCGAGAGAGGCGGCCTGAGCGAACTGGATAAGGCCGGCTTCATCAAGAGACAGC
TGGTGGAAACCCGGCAGATCACAAAGCACGTGGCACAGATCCTGGACTCCCGGATGAACACTAAGTACGA
CGAGAATGACAAGCTGATCCGGGAAGTGAAAGTGATCACCCTGAAGTCCAAGCTGGTGTCCGATTTCCGG
AAGGATTTCCAGTTTTACAAAGTGCGCGAGATCAACAACTACCACCACGCCCACGACGCCTACCTGAACG
CCGTCGTGGGAACCGCCCTGATCAAAAAGTACCCTAAGCTGGAAAGCGAGTTCGTGTACGGCGACTACAA
GGTGTACGACGTGCGGAAGATGATCGCCAAGAGCGAGCAGGAAATCGGCAAGGCTACCGCCAAGTACTTC
TTCTACAGCAACATCATGAACTTTTTCAAGACCGAGATTACCCTGGCCAACGGCGAGATCCGGAAGCGGC
CTCTGATCGAGACAAACGGCGAAACCGGGGAGATCGTGTGGGATAAGGGCCGGGATTTTGCCACCGTGCG
GAAAGTGCTGAGCATGCCCCAAGTGAATATCGTGAAAAAGACCGAGGTGCAGACAGGCGGCTTCAGCAAA
GAGTCTATCCTGCCCAAGAGGAACAGCGATAAGCTGATCGCCAGAAAGAAGGACTGGGACCCTAAGAAGT
ACGGCGGCTTCGACAGCCCCACCGTGGCCTATTCTGTGCTGGTGGTGGCCAAAGTGGAAAAGGGCAAGTC
CAAGAAACTGAAGAGTGTGAAAGAGCTGCTGGGGATCACCATCATGGAAAGAAGCAGCTTCGAGAAGAAT
CCCATCGACTTTCTGGAAGCCAAGGGCTACAAAGAAGTGAAAAAGGACCTGATCATCAAGCTGCCTAAGT
ACTCCCTGTTCGAGCTGGAAAACGGCCGGAAGAGAATGCTGGCCTCTGCCGGCGAACTGCAGAAGGGAAA
CGAACTGGCCCTGCCCTCCAAATATGTGAACTTCCTGTACCTGGCCAGCCACTATGAGAAGCTGAAGGGC
TCCCCCGAGGATAATGAGCAGAAACAGCTGTTTGTGGAACAGCACAAGCACTACCTGGACGAGATCATCG
AGCAGATCAGCGAGTTCTCCAAGAGAGTGATCCTGGCCGACGCTAATCTGGACAAAGTGCTGTCCGCCTA
CAACAAGCACCGGGATAAGCCCATCAGAGAGCAGGCCGAGAATATCATCCACCTGTTTACCCTGACCAAT
CTGGGAGCCCCTGCCGCCTTCAAGTACTTTGACACCACCATCGACCGGAAGAGGTACACCAGCACCAAAG
AGGTGCTGGACGCCACCCTGATCCACCAGAGCATCACCGGCCTGTACGAGACACGGATCGACCTGTCTCA
GCTGGGAGGCGACAAAAGGCCGGCGGCCACGAAAAAGGCCGGCCAGGCAAAAAAGAAAAAGGAATTCGGC
AGTGGAGAGGGCAGAGGAAGTCTGCTAACATGCGGTGACGTCGAGGAGAATCCTGGCCCAGTGAGCAAGG
GCGAGGAGCTGTTCACCGGGGTGGTGCCCATCCTGGTCGAGCTGGACGGCGACGTAAACGGCCACAAGTT
CAGCGTGTCCGGCGAGGGCGAGGGCGATGCCACCTACGGCAAGCTGACCCTGAAGTTCATCTGCACCACC
GGCAAGCTGCCCGTGCCCTGGCCCACCCTCGTGACCACCCTGACCTACGGCGTGCAGTGCTTCAGCCGCT
ACCCCGACCACATGAAGCAGCACGACTTCTTCAAGTCCGCCATGCCCGAAGGCTACGTCCAGGAGCGCAC
CATCTTCTTCAAGGACGACGGCAACTACAAGACCCGCGCCGAGGTGAAGTTCGAGGGCGACACCCTGGTG
AACCGCATCGAGCTGAAGGGCATCGACTTCAAGGAGGACGGCAACATCCTGGGGCACAAGCTGGAGTACA
ACTACAACAGCCACAACGTCTATATCATGGCCGACAAGCAGAAGAACGGCATCAAGGTGAACTTCAAGAT
CCGCCACAACATCGAGGACGGCAGCGTGCAGCTCGCCGACCACTACCAGCAGAACACCCCCATCGGCGAC
GGCCCCGTGCTGCTGCCCGACAACCACTACCTGAGCACCCAGTCCGCCCTGAGCAAAGACCCCAACGAGA
AGCGCGATCACATGGTCCTGCTGGAGTTCGTGACCGCCGCCGGGATCACTCTCGGCATGGACGAGCTGTA
CAAGGAATTCTAACTAGAGCTCGCTGATCAGCCTCGACTGTGCCTTCTAGTTGCCAGCCATCTGTTGTTT
GCCCCTCCCCCGTGCCTTCCTTGACCCTGGAAGGTGCCACTCCCACTGTCCTTTCCTAATAAAATGAGGA
AATTGCATCGCATTGTCTGAGTAGGTGTCATTCTATTCTGGGGGGTGGGGTGGGGCAGGACAGCAAGGGG
GAGGATTGGGAAGAGAATAGCAGGCATGCTGGGGAGCGGCCGCAGGAACCCCTAGTGATGGAGTTGGCCA
CTCCCTCTCTGCGCGCTCGCTCGCTCACTGAGGCCGGGCGACCAAAGGTCGCCCGACGCCCGGGCTTTGC
CCGGGCGGCCTCAGTGAGCGAGCGAGCGCGCAGCTGCCTGCAGGGGCGCCTGATGCGGTATTTTCTCCTT
ACGCATCTGTGCGGTATTTCACACCGCATA
[95 nt withheld, positions 6751-6845]
T
[46 nt withheld, positions 6847-6892]
C
[141 nt withheld, positions 6894-7034]
CCTTTGACGTTGGAGTCCACGTTCTTT
[37 nt withheld, positions 7062-7098]
ACTCTATCTCGGGCTATTCTTTTGATTTATAAGGGATTTTGCCGATTTCGGTCTATTGGTTAAAAAATGA
GCTGATTTAACAAAAATTTAACGCGAATTTTAACAAAATATTAACGTTTACAATTTTATGGTGCACTCTC
AGTACAATCTGCTCTGATGCCGCATAGTTAAGCCAGCCCCGACACCCGCCAACACCCGCTGACGCGCCCT
GACGGGCTTGTCTGCTCCCGGCATCCGCTTACAGACAAGCTGTGACCGTCTCCGGGAGCTGCATGTGTCA
GAGGTTTTCACCGTCATCACCGAAACGCGCGAGACGAAAGGGCCTCGTGATACGCCTATTTTTATAGGTT
AATGTCATGATAATAATGGTTTCTTAGACGTCAGGTGGCACTTTTCGGGGAAATGTGCGCGGAACCCCTA
TTTGTTTATTTTTCTAAATACATTCAAATATGTATCCGCTCATGAGACAATAACCCTGATAAATGCTTCA
ATAATATTGAAAAAGGAAGAGTATGAGTATTCAACATTTCCGTGTCGCCCTTATTCCCTTTTTTGCGGCA
TTTTGCCTTCCTGTTTTTGCTCACCCAGAAACGCTGGTGAAAGTAAAAGATGCTGAAGATCAGTTGGGTG
CACGAGTGGGTTACATCGAACTGGATCTCAACAGCGGTAAGATCCTTGAGAGTTTTCGCCCCGAAGAACG
TTTTCCAATGATGAGCACTTTTAAAGTTCTGCTATGTGGCGCGGTATTATCCCGTATTGACGCCGGGCAA
GAGCAACTCGGTCGCCGCATACACTATTCTCAGAATGACTTGGTTGAGTACTCACCAGTCACAGAAAAGC
ATCTTACGGATGGCATGACAGTAAGAGAATTATGCAGTGCTGCCATAACCATGAGTGATAACACTGCGGC
CAACTTACTTCTGACAACGATCGGAGGACCGAAGGAGCTAACCGCTTTTTTGCACAACATGGGGGATCAT
GTAACTCGCCTTGATCGTTGGGAACCGGAGCTGAATGAAGCCATACCAAACGACGAGCGTGACACCACGA
TGCCTGTAGCAATGGCAACAACGTTGCGCAAACTATTAACTGGCGAACTACTTACTCTAGCTTCCCGGCA
ACAATTAATAGACTGGATGGAGGCGGATAAAGTTGCAGGACCACTTCTGCGCTCGGCCCTTCCGGCTGGC
TGGTTTATTGCTGATAAATCTGGAGCCGGTGAGCGTGGAAGCCGCGGTATCATTGCAGCACTGGGGCCAG
ATGGTAAGCCCTCCCGTATCGTAGTTATCTACACGACGGGGAGTCAGGCAACTATGGATGAACGAAATAG
ACAGATCGCTGAGATAGGTGCCTCACTGATTAAGCATTGGTAACTGTCAGACCAAGTTTACTCATATATA
CTTTAGATTGATTTAAAACTTCATTTTTAATTTAAAAGGATCTAGGTGAAGATCCTTTTTGATAATCTCA
TGACCAAAATCCCTTAACGTGAGTTTTCGTTCCACTGAGCGTCAGACCCCGTAGAAAAGATCAAAGGATC
TTCTTGAGATCCTTTTTTTCTGCGCGTAATCTGCTGCTTGCAAACAAAAAAACCACCGCTACCAGCGGTG
GTTTGTTTGCCGGATCAAGAGCTACCAACTCTTTTTCCGAAGGTAACTGGCTTCAGCAGAGCGCAGATAC
CAAATACTGTTCTTCTAGTGTAGCCGTAGTTAGGCCACCACTTCAAGAACTCTGTAGCACCGCCTACATA
CCTCGCTCTGCTAATCCTGTTACCAGTGGCTGCTGCCAGTGGCGATAAGTCGTGTCTTACCGGGTTGGAC
TCAAGACGATAGTTACCGGATAAGGCGCAGCGGTCGGGCTGAACGGGGGGTTCGTGCACACAGCCCAGCT
TGGAGCGAACGACCTACACCGAACTGAGATACCTACAGCGTGAGCTATGAGAAAGCGCCACGCTTCCCGA
AGGGAGAAAGGCGGACAGGTATCCGGTAAGCGGCAGGGTCGGAACAGGAGAGCGCACGAGGGAGCTTCCA
GGGGGAAACGCCTGGTATCTTTATAGTCCTGTCGGGTTTCGCCACCTCTGACTTGAGCGTCGATTTTTGT
GATGCTCGTCAGGGGGGCGGAGCCTATGGAAAAACGCCAGCAACGCGGCCTTTTTACGGTTCCTGGCCTT
TTGCTGGCCTTTTGCTCACATGT
Features (pLannotate 1.2.2; 19 found; start..end, strand, type, name):
      1..241     +  promoter       U6 promoter: RNA polymerase III promoter for human U6 snRNA
    271..346     +  misc_RNA       gRNA scaffold: guide RNA scaffold for the Streptococcus pyogenes CRISPR/Cas9 system
    353..396     +  misc_RNA       gRNA scaffold (fragment): guide RNA scaffold for the Streptococcus pyogenes CRISPR/Cas9 system
    443..728     +  enhancer       CMV enhancer: human cytomegalovirus immediate early enhancer; contains an 18-bp deletion relative to the standard CMV enhancer
    730..1007    +  promoter       chicken β-actin promoter: No description available
   1008..1235    +  intron         hybrid intron: hybrid between chicken β-actin (CBA) and minute virus of mice (MMV) introns (Gray et al., 2011)
   1373..2974    +  CDS            Cas9(N): N-terminal portion of Streptococcus pyogenes Cas9 (Zetsche et al., 2015)
   2975..5473    +  CDS            Cas9(C): C-terminal portion of Streptococcus pyogenes Cas9 (Zetsche et al., 2015)
   5474..5521    +  CDS            nucleoplasmin NLS: bipartite nuclear localization signal from nucleoplasmin
   5591..6304    +  CDS            EGFP: EGFP is a basic (constitutively fluorescent) green fluorescent protein published in 1996, derived from Aequorea victoria. It is reported to be a rapidly-maturing weak dimer with moderate acid sensitivity.
   6338..6449    +  polyA_signal   bGH poly(A) signal: bovine growth hormone polyadenylation signal
   6554..6694    +  repeat_region  AAV2 ITR: inverted terminal repeat of adeno-associated virus serotype 2 inverted
   6699..6750    -  misc_feature   bom (fragment): basis of mobility region from pBR322
   6769..7224    +  rep_origin     f1 ori (sequence partly withheld): f1 bacteriophage origin of replication; arrow indicates direction of (+) strand synthesis
   7225..7274    -  misc_feature   bom (fragment): basis of mobility region from pBR322
   7376..7411    -  CDS            rop (fragment): Rop protein, which maintains plasmids at low copy number; rop
   7506..7610    +  promoter       AmpR promoter: bla
   7611..8471    +  CDS            AmpR: β-lactamase; bla; confers resistance to ampicillin, carbenicillin, and related antibiotics
   8642..9230    +  rep_origin     ori: high-copy-number ColE1/pMB1/pBR322/pUC origin of replication
