[The description below was written by a language model from this plasmid's Addgene catalogue record and pLannotate feature annotations shown in this document.]
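Description:
Cdk13_intron3_sg3_pX458 is an all-in-one CRISPR/Cas9 plasmid built on the pX458 backbone for transient expression in mammalian cells, carrying a single guide RNA (guide #3 of a set) directed at intron 3 of the mouse Cdk13 genomic locus. The 20-nt spacer was cloned between the two BbsI sites of the backbone, which are destroyed in the process, placing it directly downstream of the human U6 RNA polymerase III promoter and upstream of the Streptococcus pyogenes gRNA scaffold, so that a complete sgRNA is transcribed. The plasmid is about 9.3 kb and is propagated in E. coli through a high-copy ColE1/pUC-type origin with ampicillin selection (AmpR, β-lactamase). An f1 phage origin is also present, along with small annotated fragments of bom and rop that are backbone remnants.

The second expression unit drives the nuclease. A CMV enhancer, chicken β-actin promoter and hybrid intron control S. pyogenes Cas9, which the annotation splits into N- and C-terminal portions that are contiguous and together form the full-length coding sequence. A nucleoplasmin nuclear localization signal follows Cas9, then EGFP and a bGH polyadenylation signal. The short gap between the NLS and EGFP is not annotated; in pX458 this position is known to hold a 2A peptide, letting EGFP be produced as a separate protein that marks transfected cells for fluorescence sorting. A single AAV2 ITR is annotated after the poly(A) signal, but only one is annotated, so the record does not indicate an AAV packaging vector.

The recorded purpose is cutting within Cdk13 intron 3 in mouse cells. The record does not state the downstream editing strategy, such as pairing with other guides or a repair template.
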