Addgene plasmid #127338: Cdk13_intron3_sg3_pX458
Purpose: sgRNA that cuts within intron 3 of mouse CDK13 genomic locus- guide #3
Depositing lab: Phil Sharp. Depositing organization: Massachusetts Institute of Technology. Publication: Oncogenic CDK13 mutations impede nuclear RNA surveillance. Insco ML, Abraham BJ, Dubbury SJ, Kaltheuner IH, Dust S, Wu C, Chen KY, Liu D, Bellaousov S, Cox AM, Martin BJE, Zhang T, Ludwig CG, Fabo T, Modhurima R, Esgdaille DE, Henriques T, Brown KM, Chanock SJ, Geyer M, Adelman K, Sharp PA, Young RA, Boutz PL, Zon LI. Science. 2023 Apr 21;380(6642):eabn7625. doi: 10.1126/science.abn7625. Epub 2023 Apr 21. PubMed 37079685.
Backbone
  Vector backbone: pX458
  Backbone manufacturer: Feng Zhang Lab (Addgene Plasmid #48138)
  Backbone size w/o insert (bp): 9288
  Total vector size (bp): 9290
  Modifications to backbone: None
  Vector type: Mouse Targeting, CRISPR
Growth in bacteria
  Bacterial resistance: Ampicillin, 100 μg/mL
  Growth temperature: 37°C
  Growth strain: DH5alpha
  Copy number: Unknown
Gene/Insert
  Gene/Insert name: Mouse Cdk13 Intron 3 sgRNA
  gRNA/shRNA sequence: AAGACACTAATCTATCATTA
  Species: M. musculus (mouse)
  Promoter: U6 Promoter
  Cloning method: Restriction Enzyme; 5′ cloning site BbsI (destroyed during cloning); 3′ cloning site BbsI (destroyed during cloning)
  Sequencing primers: 5′ LKO.1 5' primer (gactatcatatgcttaccgt)
Terms and licenses: Academic/Nonprofit Terms; Industry Terms: Not Available to Industry
Depositor comments: Please visit https://doi.org/10.1101/824193 for bioRxiv preprint.
How to cite: Cdk13_intron3_sg3_pX458 was a gift from Phil Sharp (Addgene plasmid # 127338 ; http://n2t.net/addgene:127338 ; RRID:Addgene_127338)
